Addgene plasmid #76980: NOL9 gRNA (BRDN0001149045)
Purpose: 3rd generation lentiviral gRNA plasmid targeting human NOL9
Depositing lab: John Doench & David Root. Depositing organization: Broad Institute. Publication: Optimized sgRNA design to maximize activity and minimize off-target effects of CRISPR-Cas9. Doench JG, Fusi N, Sullender M, Hegde M, Vaimberg EW, Donovan KF, Smith I, Tothova Z, Wilen C, Orchard R, Virgin HW, Listgarten J, Root DE. Nat Biotechnol. 2016 Jan 18. doi: 10.1038/nbt.3437. PubMed 26780180.
Backbone
  Vector backbone: lentiGuide-Puro
  Backbone manufacturer: Zhang Lab (Addgene plasmid # 52963)
  Vector type: Mammalian Expression, Lentiviral, CRISPR
  Selectable markers: Puromycin
Growth in bacteria
  Bacterial resistance: Ampicillin, 100 μg/mL
  Growth temperature: 37°C
  Growth strain: DH5alpha
  Copy number: High Copy
Gene/Insert
  Gene/Insert name: NOL9 (alt names: NOL9; NM_024654.4)
  gRNA/shRNA sequence: CATGTCATCTACATACTGCG
  Species: H. sapiens (human)
  Entrez Gene: NOL9 (a.k.a. Grc3, NET6)
  Promoter: hU6
  Cloning method: Unknown
  Sequencing primers: 5′ U6-F; 3′ pS2-R
Terms and licenses: Academic/Nonprofit Terms; Industry Terms: Not Available to Industry
Depositor comments: The gRNA was designed to target the following Genbank reference sequence(s): NM_024654.4. Note that this plasmid does NOT contain Cas9. It should be used in conjunction with lentiCas9-Blast (Addgene #52962) or otherwise with cell lines already expressing Cas9. Browse the full kinome gRNA library at http://www.addgene.org/pooled-library/broadgpp-human-kinome/ or visit http://www.broadinstitute.org/rnai/public/ for detailed protocols and information.
How to cite: NOL9 gRNA (BRDN0001149045) was a gift from John Doench & David Root (Addgene plasmid # 76980 ; http://n2t.net/addgene:76980 ; RRID:Addgene_76980)
