[The description below was written by a language model from this plasmid's Addgene catalogue record and pLannotate feature annotations shown in this document.]
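Description:
NOL9 gRNA (BRDN0001149045) is a third-generation lentiviral CRISPR guide plasmid built on the lentiGuide-Puro backbone, carrying a single guide RNA designed against human NOL9 (also known as Grc3 or NET6; designed against the NM_024654.4 transcript). The 8.3 kb plasmid is maintained in E. coli through a high-copy ColE1/pUC-type origin with ampicillin resistance (bla). It also retains an f1 origin, an SV40 origin, and remnants of a lac/T7/T3 cloning region from the parental vector.

The transfer cassette begins with a chimeric RSV promoter fused to a truncated HIV-1 5' LTR, which makes genomic RNA production Tat-independent. This is followed by the Ψ packaging signal with a partial gag sequence and the Rev response element for Rev-dependent nuclear export. A human U6 RNA polymerase III promoter then drives the NOL9-targeting spacer, which sits between the promoter and the Streptococcus pyogenes Cas9 gRNA scaffold. Downstream lie a central polypurine tract/termination sequence, which aids nuclear import of the provirus, and an EF-1α core promoter with its intron A driving puromycin N-acetyltransferase for selection of transduced mammalian cells. WPRE enhances transcript expression, and the cassette ends in a self-inactivating ΔU3 3' LTR followed by an SV40 polyadenylation signal.

The plasmid does not encode Cas9, so it must be used with a separate Cas9 vector or in cells that already express the nuclease. It belongs to a set of guides targeting the human kinome, produced alongside work on optimised sgRNA design. It is suited to knocking out NOL9 in human cells by lentiviral delivery.
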