Features (pLannotate 1.2.2; 29 found; start..end, strand, type, name):
     14..80      +  CDS            small t antigen (fragment): SV40 (simian virus 40) small t antigen
    106..317     +  promoter       EF-1α core promoter: core promoter for human elongation factor EF-1α
    318..1256    +  intron         EF-1α intron A: intron upstream of the start codon of human EF-1α
   1278..1877    +  CDS            PuroR (fragment): puromycin N-acetyltransferase; pac from Streptomyces; confers resistance to puromycin
   1893..2481    +  misc_feature   WPRE: woodchuck hepatitis virus posttranscriptional regulatory element
   2532..2551    +  misc_feature   cPPT/CTS (fragment): central polypurine tract and central termination sequence of HIV-1
   2553..2786    +  LTR            3' LTR (ΔU3): self-inactivating 3' long terminal repeat (LTR) from HIV-1
   2864..2985    +  polyA_signal   SV40 poly(A) signal: SV40 polyadenylation signal
   3025..3160    +  rep_origin     SV40 ori: SV40 origin of replication
   3181..3199    -  promoter       T7 promoter: promoter for bacteriophage T7 RNA polymerase
   3207..3362    +  CDS            lacZα (fragment): LacZα fragment of β-galactosidase; lacZ fragment
   3367..3795    +  rep_origin     f1 ori (sequence partly withheld): f1 bacteriophage origin of replication; arrow indicates direction of (+) strand synthesis
   3848..3952    +  promoter       AmpR promoter: bla
   3953..4813    +  CDS            AmpR: β-lactamase; bla; confers resistance to ampicillin, carbenicillin, and related antibiotics
   4984..5572    +  rep_origin     ori: high-copy-number ColE1/pMB1/pBR322/pUC origin of replication
   5755..5847    +  CDS            lacI (fragment): lac repressor; lacI; The lac repressor binds to the lac operator to inhibit transcription in E. coli. This inhibition can be relieved by adding lactose or isopropyl-β-D-thiogalactopyranoside (IPTG).
   5860..5881    +  protein_bind   CAP binding site: CAP binding activates transcription in the presence of cAMP. E. coli catabolite activator protein
   5896..5926    +  promoter       lac promoter: promoter for the E. coli lac operon
   5934..5950    +  protein_bind   lac operator: The lac repressor binds to the lac operator to inhibit transcription in E. coli. This inhibition can be relieved by adding lactose or isopropyl-β-D-thiogalactopyranoside (IPTG). lac repressor encoded by lacI
   5995..6013    +  promoter       T3 promoter: promoter for bacteriophage T3 RNA polymerase
   6041..6267    +  promoter       RSV promoter: Rous sarcoma virus enhancer/promoter
   6268..6448    +  LTR            5' LTR (truncated): truncated 5' long terminal repeat (LTR) from HIV-1
   6495..6620    +  misc_feature   HIV-1 Ψ: packaging signal of human immunodeficiency virus type 1
   6604..6967    +  CDS            HIV-1 gag (fragment): gag protein from human immunodeficiency virus 1; gag
   7113..7346    +  misc_feature   RRE: The Rev response element (RRE) of HIV-1 allows for Rev-dependent mRNA export from the nucleus to the cytoplasm.
   7723..7749    +  CDS            Rev (fragment): human immunodeficiency virus 1 (HIV-1) Rev protein; rev; enhances nuclear export of unspliced and incompletely spliced viral mRNAs
   7753..7993    +  promoter       U6 promoter: RNA polymerase III promoter for human U6 snRNA
   8023..8098    +  misc_RNA       gRNA scaffold: guide RNA scaffold for the Streptococcus pyogenes CRISPR/Cas9 system
   8154..8271    +  misc_feature   cPPT/CTS: central polypurine tract and central termination sequence of HIV-1
>Addgene plasmid #76980 | NOL9 gRNA (BRDN0001149045) | addgene full sequence | sequence record 186882 | Addgene Assembled Sequence
CCCGGGTGCAAAGATGGATAAAGTTTTAAACAGAGAGGAATCTTTGCAGCTAATGGACCTTCTAGGTCTT
GAAAGGAGTGGGAATTGGCTCCGGTGCCCGTCAGTGGGCAGAGCGCACATCGCCCACAGTCCCCGAGAAG
TTGGGGGGAGGGGTCGGCAATTGATCCGGTGCCTAGAGAAGGTGGCGCGGGGTAAACTGGGAAAGTGATG
TCGTGTACTGGCTCCGCCTTTTTCCCGAGGGTGGGGGAGAACCGTATATAAGTGCAGTAGTCGCCGTGAA
CGTTCTTTTTCGCAACGGGTTTGCCGCCAGAACACAGGTAAGTGCCGTGTGTGGTTCCCGCGGGCCTGGC
CTCTTTACGGGTTATGGCCCTTGCGTGCCTTGAATTACTTCCACCTGGCTGCAGTACGTGATTCTTGATC
CCGAGCTTCGGGTTGGAAGTGGGTGGGAGAGTTCGAGGCCTTGCGCTTAAGGAGCCCCTTCGCCTCGTGC
TTGAGTTGAGGCCTGGCCTGGGCGCTGGGGCCGCCGCGTGCGAATCTGGTGGCACCTTCGCGCCTGTCTC
GCTGCTTTCGATAAGTCTCTAGCCATTTAAAATTTTTGATGACCTGCTGCGACGCTTTTTTTCTGGCAAG
ATAGTCTTGTAAATGCGGGCCAAGATCTGCACACTGGTATTTCGGTTTTTGGGGCCGCGGGCGGCGACGG
GGCCCGTGCGTCCCAGCGCACATGTTCGGCGAGGCGGGGCCTGCGAGCGCGGCCACCGAGAATCGGACGG
GGGTAGTCTCAAGCTGGCCGGCCTGCTCTGGTGCCTGGCCTCGCGCCGCCGTGTATCGCCCCGCCCTGGG
CGGCAAGGCTGGCCCGGTCGGCACCAGTTGCGTGAGCGGAAAGATGGCCGCTTCCCGGCCCTGCTGCAGG
GAGCTCAAAATGGAGGACGCGGCGCTCGGGAGAGCGGGCGGGTGAGTCACCCACACAAAGGAAAAGGGCC
TTTCCGTCCTCAGCCGTCGCTTCATGTGACTCCACGGAGTACCGGGCGCCGTCCAGGCACCTCGATTAGT
TCTCGAGCTTTTGGAGTACGTCGTCTTTAGGTTGGGGGGAGGGGTTTTATGCGATGGAGTTTCCCCACAC
TGAGTGGGTGGAGACTGAAGTTAGGCCAGCTTGGCACTTGATGTAATTCTCCTTGGAATTTGCCCTTTTT
GAGTTTGGATCTTGGTTCATTCTCAAGCCTCAGACAGTGGTTCAAAGTTTTTTTCTTCCATTTCAGGTGT
CGTGACGTACGGCCACCATGACCGAGTACAAGCCCACGGTGCGCCTCGCCACCCGCGACGACGTCCCCAG
GGCCGTACGCACCCTCGCCGCCGCGTTCGCCGACTACCCCGCCACGCGCCACACCGTCGATCCGGACCGC
CACATCGAGCGGGTCACCGAGCTGCAAGAACTCTTCCTCACGCGCGTCGGGCTCGACATCGGCAAGGTGT
GGGTCGCGGACGACGGCGCCGCCGTGGCGGTCTGGACCACGCCGGAGAGCGTCGAAGCGGGGGCGGTGTT
CGCCGAGATCGGCCCGCGCATGGCCGAGTTGAGCGGTTCCCGGCTGGCCGCGCAGCAACAGATGGAAGGC
CTCCTGGCGCCGCACCGGCCCAAGGAGCCCGCGTGGTTCCTGGCCACCGTCGGAGTCTCGCCCGACCACC
AGGGCAAGGGTCTGGGCAGCGCCGTCGTGCTCCCCGGAGTGGAGGCGGCCGAGCGCGCCGGGGTGCCCGC
CTTCCTGGAGACCTCCGCGCCCCGCAACCTCCCCTTCTACGAGCGGCTCGGCTTCACCGTCACCGCCGAC
GTCGAGGTGCCCGAAGGACCGCGCACCTGGTGCATGACCCGCAAGCCCGGTGCCTGAACGCGTTAAGTCG
ACAATCAACCTCTGGATTACAAAATTTGTGAAAGATTGACTGGTATTCTTAACTATGTTGCTCCTTTTAC
GCTATGTGGATACGCTGCTTTAATGCCTTTGTATCATGCTATTGCTTCCCGTATGGCTTTCATTTTCTCC
TCCTTGTATAAATCCTGGTTGCTGTCTCTTTATGAGGAGTTGTGGCCCGTTGTCAGGCAACGTGGCGTGG
TGTGCACTGTGTTTGCTGACGCAACCCCCACTGGTTGGGGCATTGCCACCACCTGTCAGCTCCTTTCCGG
GACTTTCGCTTTCCCCCTCCCTATTGCCACGGCGGAACTCATCGCCGCCTGCCTTGCCCGCTGCTGGACA
GGGGCTCGGCTGTTGGGCACTGACAATTCCGTGGTGTTGTCGGGGAAATCATCGTCCTTTCCTTGGCTGC
TCGCCTGTGTTGCCACCTGGATTCTGCGCGGGACGTCCTTCTGCTACGTCCCTTCGGCCCTCAATCCAGC
GGACCTTCCTTCCCGCGGCCTGCTGCCGGCTCTGCGGCCTCTTCCGCGTCTTCGCCTTCGCCCTCAGACG
AGTCGGATCTCCCTTTGGGCCGCCTCCCCGCGTCGACTTTAAGACCAATGACTTACAAGGCAGCTGTAGA
TCTTAGCCACTTTTTAAAAGAAAAGGGGGGACTGGAAGGGCTAATTCACTCCCAACGAAGACAAGATCTG
CTTTTTGCTTGTACTGGGTCTCTCTGGTTAGACCAGATCTGAGCCTGGGAGCTCTCTGGCTAACTAGGGA
ACCCACTGCTTAAGCCTCAATAAAGCTTGCCTTGAGTGCTTCAAGTAGTGTGTGCCCGTCTGTTGTGTGA
CTCTGGTAACTAGAGATCCCTCAGACCCTTTTAGTCAGTGTGGAAAATCTCTAGCAGTACGTATAGTAGT
TCATGTCATCTTATTATTCAGTATTTATAACTTGCAAAGAAATGAATATCAGAGAGTGAGAGGAACTTGT
TTATTGCAGCTTATAATGGTTACAAATAAAGCAATAGCATCACAAATTTCACAAATAAAGCATTTTTTTC
ACTGCATTCTAGTTGTGGTTTGTCCAAACTCATCAATGTATCTTATCATGTCTGGCTCTAGCTATCCCGC
CCCTAACTCCGCCCATCCCGCCCCTAACTCCGCCCAGTTCCGCCCATTCTCCGCCCCATGGCTGACTAAT
TTTTTTTATTTATGCAGAGGCCGAGGCCGCCTCGGCCTCTGAGCTATTCCAGAAGTAGTGAGGAGGCTTT
TTTGGAGGCCTAGGGACGTACCCAATTCGCCCTATAGTGAGTCGTATTACGCGCGCTCACTGGCCGTCGT
TTTACAACGTCGTGACTGGGAAAACCCTGGCGTTACCCAACTTAATCGCCTTGCAGCACATCCCCCTTTC
GCCAGCTGGCGTAATAGCGAAGAGGCCCGCACCGATCGCCCTTCCCAACAGTTGCGCAGCCTGAATGGCG
AATGGG
[124 nt withheld, positions 3367-3490]
C
[91 nt withheld, positions 3492-3582]
A
[49 nt withheld, positions 3584-3632]
CCTTTGACGTTGGAGTCCACGTTCTTT
[37 nt withheld, positions 3660-3696]
ACCCTATCTCGGTCTATTCTTTTGATTTATAAGGGATTTTGCCGATTTCGGCCTATTGGTTAAAAAATGA
GCTGATTTAACAAAAATTTAACGCGAATTTTAACAAAATATTAACGCTTACAATTTAGGTGGCACTTTTC
GGGGAAATGTGCGCGGAACCCCTATTTGTTTATTTTTCTAAATACATTCAAATATGTATCCGCTCATGAG
ACAATAACCCTGATAAATGCTTCAATAATATTGAAAAAGGAAGAGTATGAGTATTCAACATTTCCGTGTC
GCCCTTATTCCCTTTTTTGCGGCATTTTGCCTTCCTGTTTTTGCTCACCCAGAAACGCTGGTGAAAGTAA
AAGATGCTGAAGATCAGTTGGGTGCACGAGTGGGTTACATCGAACTGGATCTCAACAGCGGTAAGATCCT
TGAGAGTTTTCGCCCCGAAGAACGTTTTCCAATGATGAGCACTTTTAAAGTTCTGCTATGTGGCGCGGTA
TTATCCCGTATTGACGCCGGGCAAGAGCAACTCGGTCGCCGCATACACTATTCTCAGAATGACTTGGTTG
AGTACTCACCAGTCACAGAAAAGCATCTTACGGATGGCATGACAGTAAGAGAATTATGCAGTGCTGCCAT
AACCATGAGTGATAACACTGCGGCCAACTTACTTCTGACAACGATCGGAGGACCGAAGGAGCTAACCGCT
TTTTTGCACAACATGGGGGATCATGTAACTCGCCTTGATCGTTGGGAACCGGAGCTGAATGAAGCCATAC
CAAACGACGAGCGTGACACCACGATGCCTGTAGCAATGGCAACAACGTTGCGCAAACTATTAACTGGCGA
ACTACTTACTCTAGCTTCCCGGCAACAATTAATAGACTGGATGGAGGCGGATAAAGTTGCAGGACCACTT
CTGCGCTCGGCCCTTCCGGCTGGCTGGTTTATTGCTGATAAATCTGGAGCCGGTGAGCGTGGGTCTCGCG
GTATCATTGCAGCACTGGGGCCAGATGGTAAGCCCTCCCGTATCGTAGTTATCTACACGACGGGGAGTCA
GGCAACTATGGATGAACGAAATAGACAGATCGCTGAGATAGGTGCCTCACTGATTAAGCATTGGTAACTG
TCAGACCAAGTTTACTCATATATACTTTAGATTGATTTAAAACTTCATTTTTAATTTAAAAGGATCTAGG
TGAAGATCCTTTTTGATAATCTCATGACCAAAATCCCTTAACGTGAGTTTTCGTTCCACTGAGCGTCAGA
CCCCGTAGAAAAGATCAAAGGATCTTCTTGAGATCCTTTTTTTCTGCGCGTAATCTGCTGCTTGCAAACA
AAAAAACCACCGCTACCAGCGGTGGTTTGTTTGCCGGATCAAGAGCTACCAACTCTTTTTCCGAAGGTAA
CTGGCTTCAGCAGAGCGCAGATACCAAATACTGTTCTTCTAGTGTAGCCGTAGTTAGGCCACCACTTCAA
GAACTCTGTAGCACCGCCTACATACCTCGCTCTGCTAATCCTGTTACCAGTGGCTGCTGCCAGTGGCGAT
AAGTCGTGTCTTACCGGGTTGGACTCAAGACGATAGTTACCGGATAAGGCGCAGCGGTCGGGCTGAACGG
GGGGTTCGTGCACACAGCCCAGCTTGGAGCGAACGACCTACACCGAACTGAGATACCTACAGCGTGAGCT
ATGAGAAAGCGCCACGCTTCCCGAAGGGAGAAAGGCGGACAGGTATCCGGTAAGCGGCAGGGTCGGAACA
GGAGAGCGCACGAGGGAGCTTCCAGGGGGAAACGCCTGGTATCTTTATAGTCCTGTCGGGTTTCGCCACC
TCTGACTTGAGCGTCGATTTTTGTGATGCTCGTCAGGGGGGCGGAGCCTATGGAAAAACGCCAGCAACGC
GGCCTTTTTACGGTTCCTGGCCTTTTGCTGGCCTTTTGCTCACATGTTCTTTCCTGCGTTATCCCCTGAT
TCTGTGGATAACCGTATTACCGCCTTTGAGTGAGCTGATACCGCTCGCCGCAGCCGAACGACCGAGCGCA
GCGAGTCAGTGAGCGAGGAAGCGGAAGAGCGCCCAATACGCAAACCGCCTCTCCCCGCGCGTTGGCCGAT
TCATTAATGCAGCTGGCACGACAGGTTTCCCGACTGGAAAGCGGGCAGTGAGCGCAACGCAATTAATGTG
AGTTAGCTCACTCATTAGGCACCCCAGGCTTTACACTTTATGCTTCCGGCTCGTATGTTGTGTGGAATTG
TGAGCGGATAACAATTTCACACAGGAAACAGCTATGACCATGATTACGCCAAGCGCGCAATTAACCCTCA
CTAAAGGGAACAAAAGCTGGAGCTGCAAGCTTAATGTAGTCTTATGCAATACTCTTGTAGTCTTGCAACA
TGGTAACGATGAGTTAGCAACATGCCTTACAAGGAGAGAAAAAGCACCGTGCATGCCGATTGGTGGAAGT
AAGGTGGTACGATCGTGCCTTATTAGGAAGGCAACAGACGGGTCTGACATGGATTGGACGAACCACTGAA
TTGCCGCATTGCAGAGATATTGTATTTAAGTGCCTAGCTCGATACATAAACGGGTCTCTCTGGTTAGACC
AGATCTGAGCCTGGGAGCTCTCTGGCTAACTAGGGAACCCACTGCTTAAGCCTCAATAAAGCTTGCCTTG
AGTGCTTCAAGTAGTGTGTGCCCGTCTGTTGTGTGACTCTGGTAACTAGAGATCCCTCAGACCCTTTTAG
TCAGTGTGGAAAATCTCTAGCAGTGGCGCCCGAACAGGGACTTGAAAGCGAAAGGGAAACCAGAGGAGCT
CTCTCGACGCAGGACTCGGCTTGCTGAAGCGCGCACGGCAAGAGGCGAGGGGCGGCGACTGGTGAGTACG
CCAAAAATTTTGACTAGCGGAGGCTAGAAGGAGAGAGATGGGTGCGAGAGCGTCAGTATTAAGCGGGGGA
GAATTAGATCGCGATGGGAAAAAATTCGGTTAAGGCCAGGGGGAAAGAAAAAATATAAATTAAAACATAT
AGTATGGGCAAGCAGGGAGCTAGAACGATTCGCAGTTAATCCTGGCCTGTTAGAAACATCAGAAGGCTGT
AGACAAATACTGGGACAGCTACAACCATCCCTTCAGACAGGATCAGAAGAACTTAGATCATTATATAATA
CAGTAGCAACCCTCTATTGTGTGCATCAAAGGATAGAGATAAAAGACACCAAGGAAGCTTTAGACAAGAT
AGAGGAAGAGCAAAACAAAAGTAAGACCACCGCACAGCAAGCGGCCGCTGATCTTCAGACCTGGAGGAGG
AGATATGAGGGACAATTGGAGAAGTGAATTATATAAATATAAAGTAGTAAAAATTGAACCATTAGGAGTA
GCACCCACCAAGGCAAAGAGAAGAGTGGTGCAGAGAGAAAAAAGAGCAGTGGGAATAGGAGCTTTGTTCC
TTGGGTTCTTGGGAGCAGCAGGAAGCACTATGGGCGCAGCGTCAATGACGCTGACGGTACAGGCCAGACA
ATTATTGTCTGGTATAGTGCAGCAGCAGAACAATTTGCTGAGGGCTATTGAGGCGCAACAGCATCTGTTG
CAACTCACAGTCTGGGGCATCAAGCAGCTCCAGGCAAGAATCCTGGCTGTGGAAAGATACCTAAAGGATC
AACAGCTCCTGGGGATTTGGGGTTGCTCTGGAAAACTCATTTGCACCACTGCTGTGCCTTGGAATGCTAG
TTGGAGTAATAAATCTCTGGAACAGATTTGGAATCACACGACCTGGATGGAGTGGGACAGAGAAATTAAC
AATTACACAAGCTTAATACACTCCTTAATTGAAGAATCGCAAAACCAGCAAGAAAAGAATGAACAAGAAT
TATTGGAATTAGATAAATGGGCAAGTTTGTGGAATTGGTTTAACATAACAAATTGGCTGTGGTATATAAA
ATTATTCATAATGATAGTAGGAGGCTTGGTAGGTTTAAGAATAGTTTTTGCTGTACTTTCTATAGTGAAT
AGAGTTAGGCAGGGATATTCACCATTATCGTTTCAGACCCACCTCCCAACCCCGAGGGGACCCAGAGAGG
GCCTATTTCCCATGATTCCTTCATATTTGCATATACGATACAAGGCTGTTAGAGAGATAATTAGAATTAA
TTTGACTGTAAACACAAAGATATTAGTACAAAATACGTGACGTAGAAAGTAATAATTTCTTGGGTAGTTT
GCAGTTTTAAAATTATGTTTTAAAATGGACTATCATATGCTTACCGTAACTTGAAAGTATTTCGATTTCT
TGGCTTTATATATCTTGTGGAAAGGACGAAACACCGCATGTCATCTACATACTGCGGTTTTAGAGCTAGA
AATAGCAAGTTAAAATAAGGCTAGTCCGTTATCAACTTGAAAAAGTGGCACCGAGTCGGTGCTTTTTTAA
GCTTGGCGTAACTAGATCTTGAGACAAATGGCAGTATTCATCCACAATTTTAAAAGAAAAGGGGGGATTG
GGGGGTACAGTGCAGGGGAAAGAATAGTAGACATAATAGCAACAGACATACAAACTAAAGAATTACAAAA
ACAAATTACAAAAATTCAAAATTTTCGGGTTTATTACAGGGACAGCAGAGATCCACTTTGGCGCCGGCTC
GAGGGGG
