>Addgene plasmid #76980 | NOL9 gRNA (BRDN0001149045) | depositor partial sequence | sequence record 144440 | Target Sequence
CATGTCATCTACATACTGCG
