>Addgene plasmid #76980 | NOL9 gRNA (BRDN0001149045) | addgene partial sequence | sequence record 186881 | hU6-F
TAGAAAGTAATAATTTCTTGGGTAGTTTGCAGTTTTAAAATTATGTTTTAAAATGGACTATCATATGCTT
ACCGTAACTTGAAAGTATTTCGATTTCTTGGCTTTATATATCTTGTGGAAAGGACGAAACACCGCATGTC
ATCTACATACTGCGGTTTTAGAGCTAGAAATAGCAAGTTAAAATAAGGCTAGTCCGTTATCAACTTGAAA
AAGTGGCACCGAGTCGGTGCTTTTTTAAGCTTGGCGTAACTAGATCTTGAGACAAATGGCAGTATTCATC
CACAATTTTAAAAGAAAAGGGGGGATTGGGGGGTACAGTGCAGGGGAAAGAATAGTAGACATAATAGCAA
CAGACATACAAACTAAAGAATTACAAAAACAAATTACAAAAATTCAAAATTTTCGGGTTTATTACAGGGA
CAGCAGAGATCCACTTTGGCGCCGGCTCGAGGGGGCCCGGGTGCAAAGATGGATAAAGTTTTAAACAGAG
AGGAATCTTTGCAGCTAATGGACCTTCTAGGTCTTGAAAGGAGTGGGAATTGGCTCCGGTGCCCGTCAGT
GGGCAGAGCG
